Addgene plasmid #1278: pTGPD-H-Hsp82
Depositing lab: Susan Lindquist. Depositing organization: Whitehead Institute for Biomedical Research. Publication: Conservation of Hsp90 macromolecular complexes in Saccharomyces cerevisiae. Chang HC, Lindquist S. J Biol Chem 1994 Oct 7;269(40):24983-8. PubMed 7929182.
Backbone
  Vector backbone: pRS314
  Vector type: Yeast Expression
Growth in bacteria
  Bacterial resistance: Ampicillin, 100 μg/mL
  Growth temperature: 37°C
  Growth strain: DH5alpha
  Copy number: Unknown
Gene/Insert
  Gene/Insert name: Hsp82
  Species: S. cerevisiae (budding yeast)
  Entrez Gene: HSP82 (a.k.a. YPL240C, HSP90)
  Promoter: GPD
  Tag / fusion protein: Histidinex6 (N terminal on insert)
  Cloning method: Restriction Enzyme; 5′ cloning site BamHI (not destroyed); 3′ cloning site XhoI/NotI (destroyed during cloning)
  Sequencing primers: 5′ GPDpro-F; 3′ M13pUC-Fwd
Terms and licenses: Academic/Nonprofit Terms; Industry Terms: Not Available to Industry
How to cite: pTGPD-H-Hsp82 was a gift from Susan Lindquist (Addgene plasmid # 1278 ; http://n2t.net/addgene:1278 ; RRID:Addgene_1278)
