[The description below was written by a language model from this plasmid's Addgene catalogue record.]
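Description:
pTGPD-H-Hsp82 is a yeast expression plasmid built on the pRS314 backbone, one of the pRS series of Saccharomyces cerevisiae/Escherichia coli shuttle vectors. pRS314 is generally known as a centromeric (CEN/ARS) vector carrying the TRP1 auxotrophic marker, which would give stable low-copy maintenance in yeast under tryptophan selection. The catalogue entry does not itself list the yeast marker or origin, so these points rest on general knowledge of the backbone. In bacteria the plasmid is selected with ampicillin; its copy number is recorded as unknown.

The insert is HSP82 from budding yeast (YPL240C), one of the genes encoding the Hsp90 molecular chaperone. It is placed under the GPD promoter, the strong constitutive promoter of a glyceraldehyde-3-phosphate dehydrogenase gene. Expression is therefore high and independent of the heat-shock regulation that governs the native gene. A six-histidine tag is fused to the N terminus of the protein, allowing capture on immobilised metal affinity resins and detection with anti-His reagents. The insert was introduced by restriction cloning: the BamHI site at the 5′ junction is retained, while the XhoI/NotI site at the 3′ end was destroyed. The record does not state which transcriptional terminator follows the coding sequence.

The associated publication concerns the conservation of Hsp90 macromolecular complexes in yeast. This fits the design, which suits production of tagged Hsp82 in yeast cells for affinity isolation of the chaperone together with its associated proteins, and more generally for functional studies of Hsp90. No feature table was provided, so the element positions and overall size cannot be described.
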