>Addgene plasmid #1278 | pTGPD-H-Hsp82 | addgene partial sequence | sequence record 79604 | pGEX3
ACCGAAACGCGCGAGACGAAAGGGCCTCGTGATACGCCTATTTTTATAGGTTAATGTCATGATAATAATG
GTTTCTTAGACGGATCGCTTGCCTGTAACTTACACGCGCCTCGTATCTTTTAATGATGGAATAATTTGGG
AATTTACTCTGTGTTTATTTATTTTTATGTTTTGTATTTGGATTTTAGAAAGTAAATAAAGAAGGTAGAA
GAGTTACGGAATGAAGAAAAAAAAATAAACAAAGGTTTAAAAAATTTCAACAAAAAGCGTACTTTACATA
TATATTTATTAGACAAGAAAAGCAGATTAAATAGATATACATTCGATTAACGATAAGTAAAATGTAAAAT
CACAGGATTTTCGTGTGTGGTCTTCTACACAGACAAGATGAAACAATTCGGCATTAATACCTGAGAGCAG
GAAGAGCAAGATAAAAGGTAGTATTTGTTGGCGATCCCCCTAGAGTCTTTTACATCTTCGGAAAACAAAA
ACTATTTTTTCTTTAATTTCTTTTTTTACTTTCTATTTTTAATTTATATATTTATATTAAAAAATTTAAA
TTATAATTATTTTTATAGCACGTGATGAAAAGGACCCAGGTGGCACTTTTCGGGGAAATGTGCGCGGAAC
CCCTATTTGTTTATTTTTCTAAATACATTCAAATATGTATCCGCTCATGAGACAATAACCCTGATAAATG
CTTCAATAATATTGAAAAAGGAAGAGTATGAGTATTCAACATTTCCGTGTCGCCCTTATTCCCTTTTTTG
CGGCATTTTGCCTTCCTGTTTTTGCTCACCCAGAAACGCTGGTGAAAGTAAAAGATGCTGAAGATCAGTT
GGGTGCACGAGTGGGTTACATCGAACTGGATCTCAACAGCGGTAAGATCCTTGAGAGTTTTCGCCCCGAA
GAACGTTTTCCAATGATGAGCACTTTTAAAGTTCTGCTATGTGGCGCGGTATTATCCCGTATTGACGCCG
GGCAAGAGCAACTCGGTCGCCGCATACACTATTCTCAGAATGACTTGGT
