>Addgene plasmid #1278 | pTGPD-H-Hsp82 | addgene partial sequence | sequence record 79605 | pRSII-F1 5'-CGGCATCAGAGCAGATTGTAC-3'
TTCTTTTTTTGCCGATTAAGAATTAATTCGGTCGAAAAAAGAAAAGGAGAGGGCCAAGAGGGAGGGCATT
GGTGACTATTGAGCACGTGAGTATACGTGATTAAGCACACAAAGGCAGCTTGGAGTATGTCTGTTATTAA
TTTCACAGGTAGTTCTGGTCCATTGGTGAAAGTTTGCGGCTTGCAGAGCACAGAGGCCGCAGAATGTGCT
CTAGATTCCGATGCTGACTTGCTGGGTATTATATGTGTGCCCAATAGAAAGAGAACAATTGACCCGGTTA
TTGCAAGGAAAATTTCAAGTCTTGTAAAAGCATATAAAAATAGTTCAGGCACTCCGAAATACTTGGTTGG
CGTGTTTCGTAATCAACCTAAGGAGGATGTTTTGGCTCTGGTCAATGATTACGGCATTGATATCGTCCAA
CTGCATGGAGATGAGTCGTGGCAAGAATACCAAGAGTTCCTCGGTTTGCCAGTTATTAAAAGACTCGTAT
TTCCAAAAGACTGCAACATACTACTCAGTGCAGCTTCACAGAAACCTCATTCGTTTATTCCCTTGTTTGA
TTCAGAAGCAGGTGGGACAGGTGAACTTTTGGATTGGAACTCGATTTCTGACTGGGTTGGAAGGCAAGAG
AGCCCCGAAAGCTTACATTTTATGTTAGCTGGTGGACTGACGCCAGAAAATGTTGGTGATGCGCTTAGAT
TAAATGGCGTTATTGGTGTTGATGTAAGCGGAGGTGTGGAGACAAATGGTGTAAAAGACTCTAACAAAAT
AGCAAATTTCGTCAAAAATGCTAAGAAATAGGTTATTACTGAGTAGTATTTATTTAAGTATTGTTTGTGC
ACTTGCCGATCTATGCGGTGTGAAATACCGC
