>Addgene plasmid #1278 | pTGPD-H-Hsp82 | addgene partial sequence | sequence record 79607 | M13_pUC_fwd
GAATTGTAATACGACTCACTATAGGGCGAATTGGAGCTCCACCGCGGTGGCGGCCTCGAGGTCGACGGTA
TCGATAAGCTTGATATCGAATTCCTGCAGGTCGATACTTGGCGAGAGTTTCTCTATCAAAATTTTGCAAT
TTTTCAAGTCACGTAAACGGATTTGGAAATCCTTGTCGGAAGGAGACCGTAGAAAAATTATAGAATCCGT
ACAATCAGTTATGAAAATACTCCCTGTTTGAAAGAAAATCCTTTGTAAGTTTATGACACATTTAGTAATA
TTGCGAAAGCACAAAGAACCAGAAAGGGCACTATTGCCACTATAATCTGTTGTTGATGTAACAGTACAAA
ACTCTAAATTTTCAAAAGCTGAATCACCCTTCTCCAAGACATAATGCTTTTTCAAAGTAGTGGTATACGC
CGGCGCATTCGCAAGCTCCGTACGTTCAACATTCTTATGAACGGCTGATGATGAATTTTTCTGTTTGAAG
GAGAATAGTCGTTTTTTGCCCTTTGACTCAGATAATTTTGCATTAATAGATTTTAATACATTTTCTATAT
CATTGGAGAAGTGTTCTTTTTCATAAGATGTCAAAGAATGTGACAGAGTATTCAGCTCACTTCGAAGACT
TATGGTCTTCTTCTGCAAGGTCTTATAGTCACTCGTCTCTGAGAGTTCTCGTTCGAGCTCTACACAAAAA
AATAGTATACGAAAATATGCAATGTTAATTAGTTGGACGCATAATGAAAGCAGATGAGTTTCAACATACC
CTTTATCTTCGCAGTAAAGTCCATTTATGCTTAAGCTATTTCAGTTATATTCTTAAGTATATTTCACGAT
TTCAGATTCTTCGCGTTTTGTATGACACACTAGACGCGTCGGAATAGTGAAAACTCTAAAAAAATACATT
GTAATGTTTTACCCAGTTATTTCCATGCAGATGCCCTATTTACATACTTATTTATTCATTCGAATACCTA
TACGTTATATTATGTTTTGTTTATAACCTATTC
