>Addgene plasmid #1278 | pTGPD-H-Hsp82 | addgene partial sequence | sequence record 80786 | GPDpro-F 5'-CGGTAGGTATTGATTGTAATTCTG-3'
TTTCTTAAACTTCTTAAATTCTACTTTTATAGTTAGTCTTTTTTTTAGTTTTAAAACACCAAGAACTTAG
TTTCGACGGATCCGATTCTTAACATCTGTGACCTCCTCATTTCTTCCCGCTGTATTAGAGTTCAAGAAAT
CATACCTGATAGAAAATAGAGTCCTATAAACAAAAGCACAAACAAACACGCAAACATAGAATTCATATGC
ACCACCATCACCACCATATGGCTAGCGAAACTTTTGAATTTCAAGCTGAAATTACTCAGTTGATGAGTTT
GATCATCAACACCGTCTATTCTAACAAGGAAATTTTCTTGAGAGAACTGATATCTAATGCCTCGGATGCG
TTGGATAAAATTAGATACAAATCTTTGTCTGATCCAAAGCAATTGGAAACAGAACCAGATCTCTTTATTA
GAATCACTCCAAAGCCAGAGCAAAAAGTTTTGGAAATCAGAGATTCTGGTATTGGTATGACCAAGGCTGA
ATTGATTAATAACTTGGGTACCATTGCCAAGTCTGGTACCAAAGCCTTCATGGAAGCTCTATCTGCTGGT
GCCGATGTATCCATGATTGGTCAATTCGGTGTTGGTTTTTACTCTTTATTCTTAGTTGCCGACAGAGTTC
AGGTTATTTCAAAGAGCAACGACGACGAACAATACATCTGGGAATCCAACGCTGGTGGTTCTTTCACTGT
TACTCTAGACGAAGTTAATGAAAGAATTGGTAGGGGTACCATCTTGAGGTTATTCTTGAAAGATGACCAA
TTGGAGTACTTGGAAGAAAAGAGAATAAAGGAAGTTATCAAGAGACATTCTGAGTTCGTGGCCTACCCAA
TCCAATTAGTCGTCACCAAGGAAGTTGAAAAGGAAGTTCCAATTCCAGAAGAAGAAAAGAAAGACGAGGA
AAAGAAGGATGAGGAAAAGAAGGATGAAGACGACAAGAAACCAAAATTGGAAGAAGTCGATGAAGAAGAG
GAAAAGAAGCCAAAGACGAAAAAAGTTAAAGAAGAA
