>Addgene plasmid #1278 | pTGPD-H-Hsp82 | addgene partial sequence | sequence record 80787 | M13pUC-Rev 5'-AGCGGATAACAATTTCACACAGG-3'
ATGACCATGATTACGCCAAGCTCGAAAATTAACCCTCACTAAAGGGAACAAAAGCTGGTACCGGGCCCCC
CCTCGAGGTCGACGGTATCGATAAGCTTGATATCGAATTCTCATGTTTGACAGCTTATCATCGATAAGCT
TGGCTGCAGGTCGAGTTTATCATTATCAATACTGCCATTTCAAAGAATACGTAAATAATTAATAGTAGTG
ATTTTCCTAACTTTATTTAGTCAAAAAATTAGCCTTTTAATTCTGCTGTAACCCGTACATGCCCAAAATA
GGGGGCGGGTTACACAGAATATATAACATCGTAGGTGTCTGGGTGAACAGTTTATTCCTGGCATCCACTA
AATATAATGGAGCCCGCTTTTTAAGCTGGCATCCAGAAAAAAAAAGAATCCCAGCACCAAAATATTGTTT
TCTTCACCAACCATCAGTTCATAGGTCCATTCTCTTAGCGCAACTACAGAGAACAGGGGCACAAACAGGC
AAAAAACGGGCACAACCTCAATGGAGTGATGCAACCTGCCTGGAGTAAATGATGACACAAGGCAATTGAC
CCACGCATGTATCTATCTCATTTTCTTACACCTTCTATTACCTTCTGCTCTCTCTGATTTGGAAAAAGCT
GAAAAAAAAGGTTGAAACCAGTTCCCTGAAATTATTCCCCTACTTGACTAATAAGTATATAAAGACGGTA
GGTATTGATTGTAATTCTGTAAATCTATTTCTTAAACTTCTTAAATTCTACTTTTATAGTTAGTCTTTTT
TTTAGTTTTAAAACACCAAGAACTTAGTTTCGACGGATCCGATTCTTAACATCTGTGACCTCCTCATTTC
TTCCCGCTGTATTAGAGTTCAAGAAATCATACCTGATAGAAAATAGAGTCCTATAAACAAAAGCACAAAC
AAACACGCAAACATAGAATTCATATGCACCACCATCACCACCATATGGCTAGCGAAACT
